>Addgene plasmid #51172 | pET21a-HapR | depositor full sequence | sequence record 77537 | Full Sequence
TGGCGAATGGG
[124 nt withheld, positions 12-135]
C
[91 nt withheld, positions 137-227]
A
[49 nt withheld, positions 229-277]
CCTTTGACGTTGGAGTCCACGTTCTTT
[37 nt withheld, positions 305-341]
ACCCTATCTCGGTCTATTCTTTTGATTTATAAGGGATTTTGCCGATTTCGGCCTATTGGTTAAAAAATGA
GCTGATTTAACAAAAATTTAACGCGAATTTTAACAAAATATTAACGTTTACAATTTCAGGTGGCACTTTT
CGGGGAAATGTGCGCGGAACCCCTATTTGTTTATTTTTCTAAATACATTCAAATATGTATCCGCTCATGA
GACAATAACCCTGATAAATGCTTCAATAATATTGAAAAAGGAAGAGTATGAGTATTCAACATTTCCGTGT
CGCCCTTATTCCCTTTTTTGCGGCATTTTGCCTTCCTGTTTTTGCTCACCCAGAAACGCTGGTGAAAGTA
AAAGATGCTGAAGATCAGTTGGGTGCACGAGTGGGTTACATCGAACTGGATCTCAACAGCGGTAAGATCC
TTGAGAGTTTTCGCCCCGAAGAACGTTTTCCAATGATGAGCACTTTTAAAGTTCTGCTATGTGGCGCGGT
ATTATCCCGTATTGACGCCGGGCAAGAGCAACTCGGTCGCCGCATACACTATTCTCAGAATGACTTGGTT
GAGTACTCACCAGTCACAGAAAAGCATCTTACGGATGGCATGACAGTAAGAGAATTATGCAGTGCTGCCA
TAACCATGAGTGATAACACTGCGGCCAACTTACTTCTGACAACGATCGGAGGACCGAAGGAGCTAACCGC
TTTTTTGCACAACATGGGGGATCATGTAACTCGCCTTGATCGTTGGGAACCGGAGCTGAATGAAGCCATA
CCAAACGACGAGCGTGACACCACGATGCCTGCAGCAATGGCAACAACGTTGCGCAAACTATTAACTGGCG
AACTACTTACTCTAGCTTCCCGGCAACAATTAATAGACTGGATGGAGGCGGATAAAGTTGCAGGACCACT
TCTGCGCTCGGCCCTTCCGGCTGGCTGGTTTATTGCTGATAAATCTGGAGCCGGTGAGCGTGGGTCTCGC
GGTATCATTGCAGCACTGGGGCCAGATGGTAAGCCCTCCCGTATCGTAGTTATCTACACGACGGGGAGTC
AGGCAACTATGGATGAACGAAATAGACAGATCGCTGAGATAGGTGCCTCACTGATTAAGCATTGGTAACT
GTCAGACCAAGTTTACTCATATATACTTTAGATTGATTTAAAACTTCATTTTTAATTTAAAAGGATCTAG
GTGAAGATCCTTTTTGATAATCTCATGACCAAAATCCCTTAACGTGAGTTTTCGTTCCACTGAGCGTCAG
ACCCCGTAGAAAAGATCAAAGGATCTTCTTGAGATCCTTTTTTTCTGCGCGTAATCTGCTGCTTGCAAAC
AAAAAAACCACCGCTACCAGCGGTGGTTTGTTTGCCGGATCAAGAGCTACCAACTCTTTTTCCGAAGGTA
ACTGGCTTCAGCAGAGCGCAGATACCAAATACTGTCCTTCTAGTGTAGCCGTAGTTAGGCCACCACTTCA
AGAACTCTGTAGCACCGCCTACATACCTCGCTCTGCTAATCCTGTTACCAGTGGCTGCTGCCAGTGGCGA
TAAGTCGTGTCTTACCGGGTTGGACTCAAGACGATAGTTACCGGATAAGGCGCAGCGGTCGGGCTGAACG
GGGGGTTCGTGCACACAGCCCAGCTTGGAGCGAACGACCTACACCGAACTGAGATACCTACAGCGTGAGC
TATGAGAAAGCGCCACGCTTCCCGAAGGGAGAAAGGCGGACAGGTATCCGGTAAGCGGCAGGGTCGGAAC
AGGAGAGCGCACGAGGGAGCTTCCAGGGGGAAACGCCTGGTATCTTTATAGTCCTGTCGGGTTTCGCCAC
CTCTGACTTGAGCGTCGATTTTTGTGATGCTCGTCAGGGGGGCGGAGCCTATGGAAAAACGCCAGCAACG
CGGCCTTTTTACGGTTCCTGGCCTTTTGCTGGCCTTTTGCTCACATGTTCTTTCCTGCGTTATCCCCTGA
TTCTGTGGATAACCGTATTACCGCCTTTGAGTGAGCTGATACCGCTCGCCGCAGCCGAACGACCGAGCGC
AGCGAGTCAGTGAGCGAGGAAGCGGAAGAGCGCCTGATGCGGTATTTTCTCCTTACGCATCTGTGCGGTA
TTTCACACCGCATATATGGTGCACTCTCAGTACAATCTGCTCTGATGCCGCATAGTTAAGCCAGTATACA
CTCCGCTATCGCTACGTGACTGGGTCATGGCTGCGCCCCGACACCCGCCAACACCCGCTGACGCGCCCTG
ACGGGCTTGTCTGCTCCCGGCATCCGCTTACAGACAAGCTGTGACCGTCTCCGGGAGCTGCATGTGTCAG
AGGTTTTCACCGTCATCACCGAAACGCGCGAGGCAGCTGCGGTAAAGCTCATCAGCGTGGTCGTGAAGCG
ATTCACAGATGTCTGCCTGTTCATCCGCGTCCAGCTCGTTGAGTTTCTCCAGAAGCGTTAATGTCTGGCT
TCTGATAAAGCGGGCCATGTTAAGGGCGGTTTTTTCCTGTTTGGTCACTGATGCCTCCGTGTAAGGGGGA
TTTCTGTTCATGGGGGTAATGATACCGATGAAACGAGAGAGGATGCTCACGATACGGGTTACTGATGATG
AACATGCCCGGTTACTGGAACGTTGTGAGGGTAAACAACTGGCGGTATGGATGCGGCGGGACCAGAGAAA
AATCACTCAGGGTCAATGCCAGCGCTTCGTTAATACAGATGTAGGTGTTCCACAGGGTAGCCAGCAGCAT
CCTGCGATGCAGATCCGGAACATAATGGTGCAGGGCGCTGACTTCCGCGTTTCCAGACTTTACGAAACAC
GGAAACCGAAGACCATTCATGTTGTTGCTCAGGTCGCAGACGTTTTGCAGCAGCAGTCGCTTCACGTTCG
CTCGCGTATCGGTGATTCATTCTGCTAACCAGTAAGGCAACCCCGCCAGCCTAGCCGGGTCCTCAACGAC
AGGAGCACGATCATGCGCACCCGTGGGGCCGCCATGCCGGCGATAATGGCCTGCTTCTCGCCGAAACGTT
TGGTGGCGGGACCAGTGACGAAGGCTTGAGCGAGGGCGTGCAAGATTCCGAATACCGCAAGCGACAGGCC
GATCATCGTCGCGCTCCAGCGAAAGCGGTCCTCGCCGAAAATGACCCAGAGCGCTGCCGGCACCTGTCCT
ACGAGTTGCATGATAAAGAAGACAGTCATAAGTGCGGCGACGATAGTCATGCCCCGCGCCCACCGGAAGG
AGCTGACTGGGTTGAAGGCTCTCAAGGGCATCGGTCGAGATCCCGGTGCCTAATGAGTGAGCTAACTTAC
ATTAATTGCGTTGCGCTCACTGCCCGCTTTCCAGTCGGGAAACCTGTCGTGCCAGCTGCATTAATGAATC
GGCCAACGCGCGGGGAGAGGCGGTTTGCGTATTGGGCGCCAGGGTGGTTTTTCTTTTCACCAGTGAGACG
GGCAACAGCTGATTGCCCTTCACCGCCTGGCCCTGAGAGAGTTGCAGCAAGCGGTCCACGCTGGTTTGCC
CCAGCAGGCGAAAATCCTGTTTGATGGTGGTTAACGGCGGGATATAACATGAGCTGTCTTCGGTATCGTC
GTATCCCACTACCGAGATATCCGCACCAACGCGCAGCCCGGACTCGGTAATGGCGCGCATTGCGCCCAGC
GCCATCTGATCGTTGGCAACCAGCATCGCAGTGGGAACGATGCCCTCATTCAGCATTTGCATGGTTTGTT
GAAAACCGGACATGGCACTCCAGTCGCCTTCCCGTTCCGCTATCGGCTGAATTTGATTGCGAGTGAGATA
TTTATGCCAGCCAGCCAGACGCAGACGCGCCGAGACAGAACTTAATGGGCCCGCTAACAGCGCGATTTGC
TGGTGACCCAATGCGACCAGATGCTCCACGCCCAGTCGCGTACCGTCTTCATGGGAGAAAATAATACTGT
TGATGGGTGTCTGGTCAGAGACATCAAGAAATAACGCCGGAACATTAGTGCAGGCAGCTTCCACAGCAAT
GGCATCCTGGTCATCCAGCGGATAGTTAATGATCAGCCCACTGACGCGTTGCGCGAGAAGATTGTGCACC
GCCGCTTTACAGGCTTCGACGCCGCTTCGTTCTACCATCGACACCACCACGCTGGCACCCAGTTGATCGG
CGCGAGATTTAATCGCCGCGACAATTTGCGACGGCGCGTGCAGGGCCAGACTGGAGGTGGCAACGCCAAT
CAGCAACGACTGTTTGCCCGCCAGTTGTTGTGCCACGCGGTTGGGAATGTAATTCAGCTCCGCCATCGCC
GCTTCCACTTTTTCCCGCGTTTTCGCAGAAACGTGGCTGGCCTGGTTCACCACGCGGGAAACGGTCTGAT
AAGAGACACCGGCATACTCTGCGACATCGTATAACGTTACTGGTTTCACATTCACCACCCTGAATTGACT
CTCTTCCGGGCGCTATCATGCCATACCGCGAAAGGTTTTGCGCCATTCGATGGTGTCCGGGATCTCGACG
CTCTCCCTTATGCGACTCCTGCATTAGGAAGCAGCCCAGTAGTAGGTTGAGGCCGTTGAGCACCGCCGCC
GCAAGGAATGGTGCATGCAAGGAGATGGCGCCCAACAGTCCCCCGGCCACGGGGCCTGCCACCATACCCA
CGCCGAAACAAGCGCTCATGAGCCCGAAGTGGCGAGCCCGATCTTCCCCATCGGTGATGTCGGCGATATA
GGCGCCAGCAACCGCACCTGTGGCGCCGGTGATGCCGGCCACGATGCGTCCGGCGTAGAGGATCGAGATC
TCGATCCCGCGAAATTAATACGACTCACTATAGGGGAATTGTGAGCGGATAACAATTCCCCTCTAGAATA
ATTTTGTTTAACTTTAAGAAGGAGATATACCATGGGCAGCAGCCATCATCATCATCATCACAGCAGCGGC
CTGGAAGTTCTGTTCCAGGGGCCCCATATGGATGCAAGCATTGAAAAACGTCCGCGTACCCGTCTGAGTC
CGCAGAAACGTAAACTGCAGCTGATGGAAATTGCCCTGGAAGTTTTTGCAAAACGTGGTATTGGTCGTGG
TGGTCATGCAGATATTGCAGAAATTGCACAGGTTAGCGTTGCAACCGTGTTTAACTATTTTCCGACCCGT
GAAGATCTGGTTGATGATGTTCTGAATTTTGTGGTTCGCCAGTATAGCAATTTTCTGACCGATCACATCG
ATCTGGATCTGGATGTTAAAACCAATCTGCAGACCGTTTGCAAAGAAATGGTTAAACTGGCAATGACCGA
TTGTCATTGGCTGAAAGTTTGGTTTGAATGGTCAGCAAGCACCCGTGATGAAGTTTGGCCTCTGTTTGTT
AGCACCAATCGTACCAATCAGCTGCTGATTCGCAACATGTTTATGAAAGCAATGGAACGTGGTGAACTGT
GCGAAAAACATGATGTTGATAATATGGCCAGCCTGTTTCACGGTATCTTTTATAGCATCTTTCTGCAGGT
TAATCGCCTGGGTGAACAAGAAGCAGTTTATAAACTGGCAGATAGCTATCTGAACATGCTGTGCATCTAT
AAAAACTAAGGATCCAAGCTTGCGGCCGCACTCGAGCACCACCACCACCACCACTGAGATCCGGCTGCTA
ACAAAGCCCGAAAGGAAGCTGAGTTGGCTGCTGCCACCGCTGAGCAATAACTAGCATAACCCCTTGGGGC
CTCTAAACGGGTCTTGAGGGGTTTTTTGCTGAAAGGAGGAACTATATCCGGAT
Features (pLannotate 1.2.2; 20 found; start..end, strand, type, name):
     12..467     +  rep_origin     f1 ori (sequence partly withheld): f1 bacteriophage origin of replication; arrow indicates direction of (+) strand synthesis
    494..598     +  promoter       AmpR promoter: bla
    599..1459    +  CDS            AmpR: β-lactamase; bla; confers resistance to ampicillin, carbenicillin, and related antibiotics
   1630..2218    +  rep_origin     ori: high-copy-number ColE1/pMB1/pBR322/pUC origin of replication
   2404..2546    -  misc_feature   bom: basis of mobility region from pBR322
   2648..2839    -  CDS            rop: Rop protein, which maintains plasmids at low copy number; rop
   2856..3236    +  CDS            YPB1_ECOLX: Protein predicted: Swiss-Prot protein existence level 4. From Escherichia coli.
   3308..3599    -  CDS            TcR (fragment): tetracycline efflux protein; tet; confers resistance to tetracycline
   3614..3635    -  protein_bind   CAP binding site: CAP binding activates transcription in the presence of cAMP. E. coli catabolite activator protein
   3648..4730    -  CDS            lacI: lac repressor; lacI; The lac repressor binds to the lac operator to inhibit transcription in E. coli. This inhibition can be relieved by adding lactose or isopropyl-β-D-thiogalactopyranoside (IPTG).
   4731..4808    -  promoter       lacI promoter: lacI
   4816..5095    -  CDS            TcR (fragment): tetracycline efflux protein; tet; confers resistance to tetracycline
   5117..5135    +  promoter       T7 promoter: promoter for bacteriophage T7 RNA polymerase
   5136..5160    +  protein_bind   lac operator: The lac repressor binds to the lac operator to inhibit transcription in E. coli. This inhibition can be relieved by adding lactose or isopropyl-β-D-thiogalactopyranoside (IPTG). lac repressor encoded by lacI
   5174..5196    +  RBS            RBS: efficient ribosome binding site from bacteriophage T7 gene 10 (Olins and Rangwala, 1989)
   5215..5231    +  CDS            capTEV™ (fragment): composite tag for in vivo biotinylation, TEV protease cleavage, and 6xHis tagging
   5269..5871    +  CDS            luxR: LUXR_VIBHA - Experimental evidence at protein level: Swiss-Prot protein existence level 1. Regulatory protein of bacterial bioluminescence. It probably binds the autoinducer molecule and potentiates the transcription of the bioluminescence operon. From Vibrio harveyi (Beneckea harveyi).
   5908..5925    +  CDS            9xHis (fragment): 9xHis affinity tag
   5935..5984    +  CDS            SET1 (fragment): solubility-enhancement tag derived from T7 phage gene 10B
   5992..6039    +  terminator     T7 terminator: transcription terminator for bacteriophage T7 RNA polymerase
