[The description below was written by a language model from this plasmid's Addgene catalogue record and pLannotate feature annotations shown in this document.]
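Description:
pET21a-HapR is a 6,064 nt bacterial expression plasmid built on the pET21a backbone. It carries a synthesized coding sequence for HapR, a transcriptional regulator from Vibrio cholerae, listed as a 612 bp insert. The plasmid replicates in E. coli from a ColE1/pBR322-type origin and is selected with ampicillin through the bla (AmpR) gene and its own promoter. The catalogue lists it as high copy, although the backbone retains the rop gene and the bom mobility region, which are typical of pBR322-derived pET vectors. An f1 origin is also present and would allow single-stranded DNA production. Short tetracycline-resistance fragments flanking the lacI region are non-functional backbone remnants.

Expression follows the standard pET design. A T7 promoter is followed directly by a lac operator, then the strong T7 gene 10 ribosome binding site, the open reading frame and a T7 terminator. The plasmid-borne lacI gene supplies repressor, so transcription needs a host that provides T7 RNA polymerase and is induced with IPTG. The annotation software labels the open reading frame as luxR of Vibrio harveyi, which reflects the homology between HapR and that protein rather than a different insert. The record states an N-terminal 6xHis tag, consistent with a short His-containing tag fragment annotated just upstream of the gene. A second His-tag fragment is annotated downstream of the insert, where pET21a normally carries its C-terminal tag, but the table does not show whether it is translated in frame with HapR.

The plasmid was deposited with a study that mined prokaryotic repressors to build orthogonal genetic logic gates. The tagged, T7-driven format suits overproduction and affinity purification of the repressor, though the record does not state a specific use.
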