Addgene plasmid #51172: pET21a-HapR
Depositing lab: Christopher Voigt. Depositing organization: University of California, San Francisco (UCSF). Publication: Genomic mining of prokaryotic repressors for orthogonal logic gates. Stanton BC, Nielsen AA, Tamsir A, Clancy K, Peterson T, Voigt CA. Nat Chem Biol. 2013 Dec 8. doi: 10.1038/nchembio.1411. PubMed 24316737.
Backbone
  Vector backbone: pET21a
  Vector type: Bacterial Expression, Synthetic Biology
Growth in bacteria
  Bacterial resistance: Ampicillin, 100 μg/mL
  Growth temperature: 37°C
  Growth strain: DH10B
  Copy number: High Copy
Gene/Insert
  Gene/Insert name: HapR
  Species: Vibrio cholerae
  Insert size (bp): 612
  Promoter: T7
  Tag / fusion protein: 6x-his (N terminal on backbone)
  Cloning method: Unknown
  Sequencing primers: 5′ T7 short
Terms and licenses: Academic/Nonprofit Terms; Industry Terms: Not Available to Industry
Depositor comments: UCSF Case No. SF11-016-2; U.S. Patent Application 13/489,205. GeneArt inserted the synthesized fragment into a pET21a vector.
How to cite: pET21a-HapR was a gift from Christopher Voigt (Addgene plasmid # 51172 ; http://n2t.net/addgene:51172 ; RRID:Addgene_51172)
