>Addgene plasmid #51172 | pET21a-HapR | depositor partial sequence | sequence record 77538 | repressor ORF
ATGGATGCAAGCATTGAAAAACGTCCGCGTACCCGTCTGAGTCCGCAGAAACGTAAACTGCAGCTGATGG
AAATTGCCCTGGAAGTTTTTGCAAAACGTGGTATTGGTCGTGGTGGTCATGCAGATATTGCAGAAATTGC
ACAGGTTAGCGTTGCAACCGTGTTTAACTATTTTCCGACCCGTGAAGATCTGGTTGATGATGTTCTGAAT
TTTGTGGTTCGCCAGTATAGCAATTTTCTGACCGATCACATCGATCTGGATCTGGATGTTAAAACCAATC
TGCAGACCGTTTGCAAAGAAATGGTTAAACTGGCAATGACCGATTGTCATTGGCTGAAAGTTTGGTTTGA
ATGGTCAGCAAGCACCCGTGATGAAGTTTGGCCTCTGTTTGTTAGCACCAATCGTACCAATCAGCTGCTG
ATTCGCAACATGTTTATGAAAGCAATGGAACGTGGTGAACTGTGCGAAAAACATGATGTTGATAATATGG
CCAGCCTGTTTCACGGTATCTTTTATAGCATCTTTCTGCAGGTTAATCGCCTGGGTGAACAAGAAGCAGT
TTATAAACTGGCAGATAGCTATCTGAACATGCTGTGCATCTATAAAAACTAA
