>Addgene plasmid #51172 | pET21a-HapR | addgene partial sequence | sequence record 80180 | pBRrevBam 5'-GGTGATGTCGGCGATATAGG-3'
GCCGGCCACGATGCGTCCGGCGTAGAGGATCGAGATCTCGATCCCGCGAAATTAATACGACTCACTATAG
GGGAATTGTGAGCGGATAACAATTCCCCTCTAGAAATAATTTTGTTTAACTTTAAGAAGGAGATATACCA
TGGGCAGCAGCCATCATCATCATCATCACAGCAGCGGCCTGGAAGTTCTGTTCCAGGGGCCCCATATGGA
TGCAAGCATTGAAAAACGTCCGCGTACCCGTCTGAGTCCGCAGAAACGTAAACTGCAGCTGATGGAAATT
GCCCTGGAAGTTTTTGCAAAACGTGGTATTGGTCGTGGTGGTCATGCAGATATTGCAGAAATTGCACAGG
TTAGCGTTGCAACCGTGTTTAACTATTTTCCGACCCGTGAAGATCTGGTTGATGATGTTCTGAATTTTGT
GGTTCGCCAGTATAGCAATTTTCTGACCGATCACATCGATCTGGATCTGGATGTTAAAACCAATCTGCAG
ACCGTTTGCAAAGAAATGGTTAAACTGGCAATGACCGATTGTCATTGGCTGAAAGTTTGGTTTGAATGGT
CAGCAAGCACCCGTGATGAAGTTTGGCCTCTGTTTGTTAGCACCAATCGTACCAATCAGCTGCTGATTCG
CAACATGTTTATGAAAGCAATGGAACGTGGTGAACTGTGCGAAAAACATGATGTTGATAATATGGCCAGC
CTGTTTCACGGTATCTTTTATAGCATCTTTCTGCAGGTTAATCGCCTGGGTGAACAAGAAGCAGTTTATA
AACTGGCAGATAGCTATCTGAACATGCTGTGCATCTATAAAAACTAAGGATCCAAGCTTGCGGCCGCACT
CGAGCACCACCACCACCACCACTGAGATCCGGCTGCTAACAAAGCCCGAAAGGAAGCTGA
